Addgene plasmid #195770: pENTR223-BNLF2b
Purpose: Gateway Entry Clone of Epstein-Barr virus BNLF2b
Depositing lab: Eric Johannsen. Depositing organization: Brigham and Women's Hospital. Publication: Epstein-Barr virus and virus human protein interaction maps. Calderwood MA, Venkatesan K, Xing L, Chase MR, Vazquez A, Holthaus AM, Ewence AE, Li N, Hirozane-Kishikawa T, Hill DE, Vidal M, Kieff E, Johannsen E. Proc Natl Acad Sci U S A. 2007 May 1;104(18):7606-11. doi: 10.1073/pnas.0702332104. Epub 2007 Apr 19. PubMed 17446270.
Backbone
  Vector backbone: pENTR223.1
  Backbone manufacturer: Invitrogen
  Backbone size w/o insert (bp): 2875
  Vector type: Gateway Entry Vector
Growth in bacteria
  Bacterial resistance: Spectinomycin, 50 μg/mL
  Growth temperature: 37°C
  Growth strain: DH5alpha
  Copy number: High Copy
Gene/Insert
  Gene/Insert name: BNLF2b
  Species: Epstein-Barr virus
  Entrez Gene: BNLF2b (a.k.a. HHV4_BNLF2b)
  Cloning method: Gateway Cloning
Terms and licenses: Academic/Nonprofit Terms; Industry Terms: Not Available to Industry
How to cite: pENTR223-BNLF2b was a gift from Eric Johannsen (Addgene plasmid # 195770 ; http://n2t.net/addgene:195770 ; RRID:Addgene_195770)
