[The description below was written by a language model from this plasmid's Addgene catalogue record and pLannotate feature annotations shown in this document.]
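Description:
pENTR223-BNLF2b is a Gateway entry clone carrying the Epstein-Barr virus open reading frame BNLF2b in the pENTR223.1 backbone. It is a small bacterial plasmid of about 3.1 kb, propagated in E. coli at high copy from a ColE1/pUC-type origin. Selection is with spectinomycin through the aadA aminoglycoside adenylyltransferase gene (SmR), which appears to be driven by an upstream fragment of a class 1 integron Pc promoter. The automated annotation also reports short fragments of an RSF origin, lacI, lacZα and a gentamicin resistance gene. These are partial matches to backbone remnants and are unlikely to be functional elements.

The insert is a 294-nt coding sequence matching the BNLF2b protein of EBV strain B95-8, a product whose existence is inferred from homology. It is flanked on both sides by attL recombination sites in opposite orientations. The annotation tool labels both as attL3, although an entry clone would normally carry two distinct attL variants to give directional transfer, so this labelling is best treated as approximate. In an LR Clonase reaction these sites recombine with attR sites in a destination vector and move the ORF into any compatible expression context. The rrnB T1 and T2 terminators upstream of the cassette shield the insert from read-through transcription. A T7 promoter lies just beyond the downstream att site and points back toward the insert. The entry clone has no expression promoter or tags for the ORF in the sense orientation, so it serves as a shuttle and archival form of the gene. The associated work concerns mapping of EBV–EBV and EBV–human protein interactions, consistent with use as part of a viral ORF collection.
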