Features (pLannotate 1.2.2; 13 found; start..end, strand, type, name):
      1..128     +  rep_origin     RSF ori (fragment): Plasmids containing the RSF 1030 origin of replication can be propagated in E. coli cells that contain additional plasmids with compatible origins.
    130..222     +  CDS            lacI (fragment): lac repressor; lacI; The lac repressor binds to the lac operator to inhibit transcription in E. coli. This inhibition can be relieved by adding lactose or isopropyl-β-D-thiogalactopyranoside (IPTG).
    277..304     -  terminator     rrnB T2 terminator: transcription terminator T2 from the E. coli rrnB gene
    436..479     +  terminator     rrnB T1 terminator: Escherichia coli rrnB; transcription terminator T1 from the E. coli rrnB gene
    526..562     -  CDS            lacZα (fragment): LacZα fragment of β-galactosidase; lacZ fragment
    579..674     +  protein_bind   attL3: mutant version of attL; recombination site for the Gateway® LR reaction LR Clonase™
    689..982     +  CDS            BNL2B_EBVB9: Protein inferred from homology: Swiss-Prot protein existence level 3. From Epstein-Barr virus (strain B95-8) (HHV-4) (Human herpesvirus 4).
    984..1079    -  protein_bind   attL3: mutant version of attL; recombination site for the Gateway® LR reaction LR Clonase™
   1098..1116    -  promoter       T7 promoter: promoter for bacteriophage T7 RNA polymerase
   1306..1329    +  promoter       Pc promoter (fragment): intI1 (promoter lies within the coding sequence); class 1 integron promoter
   1505..1561    +  CDS            GmR (fragment): gentamycin acetyltransferase; aacC1; confers resistance to gentamycin
   1568..2359    +  CDS            SmR: aminoglycoside adenylyltransferase (Murphy, 1985); aadA; confers resistance to spectinomycin and streptomycin
   2452..3040    +  rep_origin     ori: high-copy-number ColE1/pMB1/pBR322/pUC origin of replication
>Addgene plasmid #195770 | pENTR223-BNLF2b | addgene full sequence | sequence record 385357 | Addgene NGS Result
TCACATGTTCTTTCCTGCGTTATCCCCTGATTCTGTGGATAACCGTATTACCGCCTTTGAGTGAGCTGAT
ACCGCTCGCCGCAGCCGAACGACCGAGCGCAGCGAGTCAGTGAGCGAGGAAGCGGAAGAGCGCCCAATAC
GCAAACCGCCTCTCCCCGCGCGTTGGCCGATTCATTAATGCAGCTGGCACGACAGGTTTCCCGACTGGAA
AGCGGGCAGTGAGCGCAACGCAATTAATACGCGTACCGCTAGCCAGGAAGAGTTTGTAGAAACGCAAAAA
GGCCATCCGTCAGGATGGCCTTCTGCTTAGTTTGATGCCTGGCAGTTTATGGCGGGCGTCCTGCCCGCCA
CCCTCCGGGCCGTTGCTTCACAACGTTCAAATCCGCTCCCGGCGGATTTGTCCTACTCAGGAGAGCGTTC
ACCGACAAACAACAGATAAAACGAAAGGCCCAGTCTTCCGACTGAGCCTTTCGTTTTATTTGATGCCTGG
CAGTTCCCTACTCTCGCGTTAACGCTAGCATGGATGTTTTCCCAGTCACGACGTTGTAAAACGACGGCCA
GTCTTAAGCTCGGGCCCCAAATAATGATTTTATTTTGACTGATAGTGACCTGTTCGTTGCAACAAATTGA
TGAGCAATGCTTTTTTATAATGCCAACTTTGTACAAAAAAGTTGGCATGGAAGCCACCATGCGACCGGGT
AGACCACTGGCTGGATTCTACGCTACTCTCCGCCGTTCCTTCAGAAGAATGTCCAAAAGGTCAAAGAACA
AGGCCAAGAAGGAGCGTGTCCCCGTGGAGGACCGCCCACCGACTCCGATGCCCACCAGCCAGCGACTGAT
CCGCAGAAACGCGTTGGGAGGAGGCGTCCGCCCCGATGCGGAGGACTGCATCCAACGCTTCCACCCCCTG
GAGCCAGCGCTGGGGGTGTCAACAAAGAACTTTGACCTGTTGTCCCTGAGATGTGAATTGGGATGGTGTG
GACCAACTTTCTTGTACAAAGTTGGCATTATAAGAAAGCATTGCTTATCAATTTGTTGCAACGAACAGGT
CACTATCAGTCAAAATAAAATCATTATTTGCCATCCAGCTGATATCCCCTATAGTGAGTCGTATTACATG
GTCATAGCTGTTTCCTGGCAGCTCTGGCCCGTGTCTCAAAATCTCTGATGTTACATTGCACAAGATAAAA
ATATATCATCATGCCTCCTCTAGACCAGCCAGGACAGAAATGCCTCGACTTCGCTGCTACCCAAGGTTGC
CGGGTGACGCACACCGTGGAAACGGATGAAGGCACGAACCCAGTGGACATAAGCCTGTTCGGTTCGTAAG
CTGTAATGCAAGTAGCGTATGCGCTCACGCAACTGGTCCAGAACCTTGACCGAACGCAGCGGTGGTAACG
GCGCAGTGGCGGTTTTCATGGCTTGTTATGACTGTTTTTTTGGGGTACAGTCTATGCCTCGGGCATCCAA
GCAGCAAGCGCGTTACGCCGTGGGTCGATGTTTGATGTTATGGAGCAGCAACGATGTTACGCAGCAGGGC
AGTCGCCCTAAAACAAAGTTAAACATTATGAGGGAAGCGGTGATCGCCGAAGTATCGACTCAACTATCAG
AGGTAGTTGGCGTCATCGAGCGCCATCTCGAACCGACGTTGCTGGCCGTACATTTGTACGGCTCCGCAGT
GGATGGCGGCCTGAAGCCACACAGTGATATTGATTTGCTGGTTACGGTGACCGTAAGGCTTGATGAAACA
ACGCGGCGAGCTTTGATCAACGACCTTTTGGAAACTTCGGCTTCCCCTGGAGAGAGCGAGATTCTCCGCG
CTGTAGAAGTCACCATTGTTGTGCACGACGACATCATTCCGTGGCGTTATCCAGCTAAGCGCGAACTGCA
ATTTGGAGAATGGCAGCGCAATGACATTCTTGCAGGTATCTTCGAGCCAGCCACGATCGACATTGATCTG
GCTATCTTGCTGACAAAAGCAAGAGAACATAGCGTTGCCTTGGTAGGTCCAGCGGCGGAGGAACTCTTTG
ATCCGGTTCCTGAACAGGATCTATTTGAGGCGCTAAATGAAACCTTAACGCTATGGAACTCGCCGCCCGA
CTGGGCTGGCGATGAGCGAAATGTAGTGCTTACGTTGTCCCGCATTTGGTACAGCGCAGTAACCGGCAAA
ATCGCGCCGAAGGATGTCGCTGCCGACTGGGCAATGGAGCGCCTGCCGGCCCAGTATCAGCCCGTCATAC
TTGAAGCTAGACAGGCTTATCTTGGACAAGAAGAAGATCGCTTGGCCTCGCGCGCAGATCAGTTGGAAGA
ATTTGTCCACTACGTGAAAGGCGAGATCACCAAGGTAGTCGGCAAATAACCCTCGAGCCACCCATGACCA
AAATCCCTTAACGTGAGTTACGCGTCGTTCCACTGAGCGTCAGACCCCGTAGAAAAGATCAAAGGATCTT
CTTGAGATCCTTTTTTTCTGCGCGTAATCTGCTGCTTGCAAACAAAAAAACCACCGCTACCAGCGGTGGT
TTGTTTGCCGGATCAAGAGCTACCAACTCTTTTTCCGAAGGTAACTGGCTTCAGCAGAGCGCAGATACCA
AATACTGTTCTTCTAGTGTAGCCGTAGTTAGGCCACCACTTCAAGAACTCTGTAGCACCGCCTACATACC
TCGCTCTGCTAATCCTGTTACCAGTGGCTGCTGCCAGTGGCGATAAGTCGTGTCTTACCGGGTTGGACTC
AAGACGATAGTTACCGGATAAGGCGCAGCGGTCGGGCTGAACGGGGGGTTCGTGCACACAGCCCAGCTTG
GAGCGAACGACCTACACCGAACTGAGATACCTACAGCGTGAGCTATGAGAAAGCGCCACGCTTCCCGAAG
GGAGAAAGGCGGACAGGTATCCGGTAAGCGGCAGGGTCGGAACAGGAGAGCGCACGAGGGAGCTTCCAGG
GGGAAACGCCTGGTATCTTTATAGTCCTGTCGGGTTTCGCCACCTCTGACTTGAGCGTCGATTTTTGTGA
TGCTCGTCAGGGGGGCGGAGCCTATGGAAAAACGCCAGCAACGCGGCCTTTTTACGGTTCCTGGCCTTTT
GCTGGCCTTTTGC
